Addgene plasmid #82364: TU#1412_tiam-1_cDNA
Purpose: express tiam-1 cDNA
Depositing lab: Martin Chalfie. Depositing organization: Columbia University. Publication: GEFs and Rac GTPases control directional specificity of neurite extension along the anterior-posterior axis. Zheng C, Diaz-Cuadros M, Chalfie M. Proc Natl Acad Sci U S A. 2016 Jun 21;113(25):6973-8. doi: 10.1073/pnas.1607179113. Epub 2016 Jun 6. PubMed 27274054.
Backbone
  Vector backbone: pDONR-221
  Vector type: Worm Expression
Growth in bacteria
  Bacterial resistance: Kanamycin, 50 μg/mL
  Growth temperature: 37°C
  Growth strain: DH5alpha
  Copy number: Low Copy
Gene/Insert
  Gene/Insert name: tiam-1 cDNA
  Species: C. elegans (nematode)
  Insert size (bp): 2664
  Entrez Gene: tiam-1 (a.k.a. CELE_C11D9.1)
  Promoter: none
  Cloning method: Gateway Cloning
  Sequencing primers: 5′ M13F; 3′ M13R
Terms and licenses: Academic/Nonprofit Terms; Industry Terms: Not Available to Industry
How to cite: TU#1412_tiam-1_cDNA was a gift from Martin Chalfie (Addgene plasmid # 82364 ; http://n2t.net/addgene:82364 ; RRID:Addgene_82364)
