[The description below was written by a language model from this plasmid's Addgene catalogue record and pLannotate feature annotations shown in this document.]
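Description:
TU#1412_tiam-1_cDNA is a Gateway entry clone built on the pDONR-221 backbone, carrying the cDNA of the C. elegans gene tiam-1 (C11D9.1). The accompanying publication title concerns GEFs and Rac GTPases in directional neurite extension. The recorded insert is 2,664 bp in a plasmid of about 5.2 kb, and it lies between attL1 and attL2, the recombination sites produced when a PCR product or attB-flanked fragment is recombined into a donor vector. The interval between these sites in the feature table matches the stated insert size, although the annotation software did not label the cDNA itself.

Although catalogued as a worm expression vector, the record lists no promoter for the insert, so the plasmid cannot drive tiam-1 expression in the animal by itself. Instead, the attL sites allow an LR Clonase reaction to move the coding sequence into attR-containing destination vectors, which would supply a promoter and 3′ regulatory sequences, and tags if wanted. The record does not say which destination vectors were used.

The remaining features are standard pDONR elements. The rrnB T1 and T2 terminators sit upstream of attL1 to insulate the cloning site from read-through transcription, and a T7 promoter lies just outside attL2. The short lacI and lacZα fragments appear to be vestigial backbone sequence. Propagation in E. coli relies on a ColE1/pUC-type origin, annotated as high copy although the catalogue lists the plasmid as low copy. Selection is by kanamycin through the aph(3′)-Ia resistance gene. M13 forward and reverse priming sites flank the cassette for sequence verification.
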