Features (pLannotate 1.2.2; 9 found; start..end, strand, type, name):
    121..213     +  CDS            lacI (fragment): lac repressor; lacI; The lac repressor binds to the lac operator to inhibit transcription in E. coli. This inhibition can be relieved by adding lactose or isopropyl-β-D-thiogalactopyranoside (IPTG).
    268..295     -  terminator     rrnB T2 terminator: transcription terminator T2 from the E. coli rrnB gene
    427..470     +  terminator     rrnB T1 terminator: Escherichia coli rrnB; transcription terminator T1 from the E. coli rrnB gene
    517..553     -  CDS            lacZα (fragment): LacZα fragment of β-galactosidase; lacZ fragment
    569..668     +  protein_bind   attL1: mutant version of attL; recombination site for the Gateway® LR reaction LR Clonase™
   3336..3435    -  protein_bind   attL2: mutant version of attL; recombination site for the Gateway® LR reaction LR Clonase™
   3453..3471    -  promoter       T7 promoter: promoter for bacteriophage T7 RNA polymerase
   3605..4414    +  CDS            KanR: aminoglycoside phosphotransferase; aph(3')-Ia; confers resistance to kanamycin in bacteria or G418 (Geneticin®) in eukaryotes
   4561..5149    +  rep_origin     ori: high-copy-number ColE1/pMB1/pBR322/pUC origin of replication
>Addgene plasmid #82364 | TU#1412_tiam-1_cDNA | addgene full sequence | sequence record 167478 | Addgene assembled sequence
CTTTCCTGCGTTATCCCCTGATTCTGTGGATAACCGTATTACCGCCTTTGAGTGAGCTGATACCGCTCGC
CGCAGCCGAACGACCGAGCGCAGCGAGTCAGTGAGCGAGGAAGCGGAAGAGCGCCCAATACGCAAACCGC
CTCTCCCCGCGCGTTGGCCGATTCATTAATGCAGCTGGCACGACAGGTTTCCCGACTGGAAAGCGGGCAG
TGAGCGCAACGCAATTAATACGCGTACCGCTAGCCAGGAAGAGTTTGTAGAAACGCAAAAAGGCCATCCG
TCAGGATGGCCTTCTGCTTAGTTTGATGCCTGGCAGTTTATGGCGGGCGTCCTGCCCGCCACCCTCCGGG
CCGTTGCTTCACAACGTTCAAATCCGCTCCCGGCGGATTTGTCCTACTCAGGAGAGCGTTCACCGACAAA
CAACAGATAAAACGAAAGGCCCAGTCTTCCGACTGAGCCTTTCGTTTTATTTGATGCCTGGCAGTTCCCT
ACTCTCGCGTTAACGCTAGCATGGATGTTTTCCCAGTCACGACGTTGTAAAACGACGGCCAGTCTTAAGC
TCGGGCCCCAAATAATGATTTTATTTTGACTGATAGTGACCTGTTCGTTGCAACAAATTGATGAGCAATG
CTTTTTTATAATGCCAACTTTGTACAAAAAAGCAGGCTTAATGGGCTCACGCCTCTCATGTTCTTGCTCA
CAAGCCGAATGCTGGACGAATGATGAATCTACATTGAGAATTGACGCGGAGTTGTTTGAGTTATCACAGG
ACGGACAAAAGTGGGATAAGCTTGACGGAAGGCTGGCCAACGTACGTGTATTCAACGCATTCGACGACTC
TTCCCCACGTCTTCTTGCCACATCATCATCCGGTCAAGTTCTTCTGGACACTCTAATTCCAATGGGAGAA
AAGGTTCATAAAGTCAGCGACTTTTTTGTGTATTTGAAGACGGAAGGAAGAACAATTGGATTCAATACGT
TAAGCTCGAGGGACACTTCCTTACTCATTTCTCAGGCGACAAATACAACTGCCTTCAATATGTTTCAACA
TTCATTCTCAGTTTCCGTATCCAGAATTGCTACATTTGAAGGTGATTCTATTCAACCTTGTGATGAGCAG
CCAGAAACGTCAAATGTCTCACTAAATCCGTTAAATATGGTTTTCAACTACAAAGGATCACCTGTTGAGA
TTGATTTGCTGGAATGTTTCGCGTGCTCATCAGAAGCTGAAAACTGTGTCGACATAGCACATGCCAACAA
CATATTTCGTGTAATTGTGTCAGCACATGCTCATCTTTTTCTTATTCAAGCTCTGAATGTATCATCACTT
CTTCTTGCTCGAACCACCTCGAATCTAGTTGCCATCAATTATTTGGCTCGGCAAAATGATAAAATTCAAC
AAAAATTGATTGCTCTGTTGGAAACATCAGAATCAAGTGAGAATGCGTCGAAGGAAGATATTCGACAAAT
GCTTCTTCTGAAGAATGTAGTAGTGACACAGAGATTGAACTCACTTCAACAGAGAGCACTACCGGGAATT
GAGCTTATCCAACACGATATCTCACCTCAAATTGATCAGAAGCTACTCGAAAAGTGTCGACTTCCATCAC
TGTTTTTATATCATTTTAATATGAATTCGTTTCGAATATGGCGAAAACCAATGGAAACACGTGACATGAA
CACAATGGGATCATCAATGGCATCCACCAGTCAATACCATCAGATTCCGATTCAAATCCAGAATCAGAAT
CCGTTACCGTCTCAACAGATTCAGCCACAACAACAACAACAATACCATCCACCAGATCATGTGACAACTC
ATAATGGTACAACTACGTTTCATACTACGAATCCCACAAAACCAAGACTTTGTGAAGGATCGTTGGCTCC
TGGATGCTCATTGGCCGAGGCATCCGAACAGAGAAAACGAGAGATGGCGGAGCAGAAAAAAGAGTTGGCA
GGCCCATCTTCCGCAGAGGATTACTTCGTCAGAAAGACAAATGGACGTCTTGGACTCACTATATACGCGC
ATAACGATGATGGGGTCATCAGGGCTGAGGTTCGTGGAGTGACGTCATTTGCTCCGAGATGTGCTCAAGT
TGGAGATTCGGTTGTAGCGGTAGACAGTGAACTCATATCATCAGTTAGAAACGCTTCGGATGTTGAGAAA
CTTTTGAGAATCGGAAAAGTAATACATTTACGAAGAAAGACTCCTCTAACTCCAAGAGCACCGTCTCAAC
TCGACGCAACTAATGTCAATAAGAAAACGGGCTGTGCAAAGTTGGCGATGGCTCTGCAAGAATTGTTGGT
CACTGAGAAGAAATATGTCAGCGATCTTCGAGAGATGAATGAAGTTTTTCTGTGTATGAGACAAGTCCGA
GATATTATGAATGCAGCAATACGGTTGTATAAAATGCAAACATCGTTTGTGGACAGTATTGAGGAAGCCA
TTGGAGACATGAGTAGACAGGATATTTCTGTTGCTCAGATTAGGGATTCTGTAATGCGAGTGTGTGCAGT
ATTCATCAACAAATGTTCTGATTTCAAAATCTATGCAGAATATGCAGCCGGTTACCATCTCCTCCAACAT
GAGATCAAAAACAAAAAAGAGCTTCTATCAAAATTGGAAGCTGTAAACAGTACAAGAGAGCAACATTGTT
CTTGGGAATCTCGGATGATTAAACCAGTCCAGAGAATTGTACAATATCCACTTTTACTGAAAAACATTGC
CGATGCACTTCCGAAGGATGCACGAGAGAGGGTTCAAGTGGAGGCAGCATTGCAAAAAATGCAGACGTCT
GCAGAATATGTGAATGAAATGCAAAGGCTTCATGAAGATTATGCACAATATATGGAGACTGTTAGGAAAG
CTAATGAGCCAATGTTGGCTGAAAAGAGTCTTCGCCTCGACACTCGAGAGCTTCTAGTTTTTGCACACAT
AAAATGGAGAGATGCTCCAGCGGAGCACTACGTTGTGTTCGTGTTTCACTCTTTAATACTGCTCCTTCCA
TCGTATGCTAGGAAAGAGATTAAGATGAAATGGACTCGTGTCCTCCCAATAAATGAAGTTGATATCAACG
AAATGCCAAATGATGCATTAAATCTAAAACTTTATCATGCTGCTTTTGAAGGACCAAATGGACAATTAAG
TCATTCCAATCCAAATACAGTCTACAATATTGAATGTTGTCAATCTCAACTGAAACAGCATCTTATCAAA
AATATCAAAAAAGCTCGAACTTTATTCTCTCGAGAATCACATCGTCCATTAAGTGGATCTAGTCAATCGG
ATGGTGGTTATGTGTCAGAAGTCTCTAAGGAACATCGAAATTCACACCCAGCTTTCTTGTAGAAAGTTGG
CATTATAAGAAAGCATTGCTTATCAATTTGTTGCAACGAACAGGTCACTATCAGTCAAAATAAAATCATT
ATTTGCCATCCAGCTGATATCCCCTATAGTGAGTCGTATTACATGGTCATAGCTGTTTCCTGGCAGCTCT
GGCCCGTGTCTCAAAATCTCTGATGTTACATTGCACAAGATAAAATAATATCATCATGAACAATAAAACT
GTCTGCTTACATAAACAGTAATACAAGGGGTGTTATGAGCCATATTCAACGGGAAACGTCGAGGCCGCGA
TTAAATTCCAACATGGATGCTGATTTATATGGGTATAAATGGGCTCGCGATAATGTCGGGCAATCAGGTG
CGACAATCTATCGCTTGTATGGGAAGCCCGATGCGCCAGAGTTGTTTCTGAAACATGGCAAAGGTAGCGT
TGCCAATGATGTTACAGATGAGATGGTCAGACTAAACTGGCTGACGGAATTTATGCCTCTTCCGACCATC
AAGCATTTTATCCGTACTCCTGATGATGCATGGTTACTCACCACTGCGATCCCCGGAAAAACAGCATTCC
AGGTATTAGAAGAATATCCTGATTCAGGTGAAAATATTGTTGATGCGCTGGCAGTGTTCCTGCGCCGGTT
GCATTCGATTCCTGTTTGTAATTGTCCTTTTAACAGCGATCGCGTATTTCGTCTCGCTCAGGCGCAATCA
CGAATGAATAACGGTTTGGTTGATGCGAGTGATTTTGATGACGAGCGTAATGGCTGGCCTGTTGAACAAG
TCTGGAAAGAAATGCATAAACTTTTGCCATTCTCACCGGATTCAGTCGTCACTCATGGTGATTTCTCACT
TGATAACCTTATTTTTGACGAGGGGAAATTAATAGGTTGTATTGATGTTGGACGAGTCGGAATCGCAGAC
CGATACCAGGATCTTGCCATCCTATGGAACTGCCTCGGTGAGTTTTCTCCTTCATTACAGAAACGGCTTT
TTCAAAAATATGGTATTGATAATCCTGATATGAATAAATTGCAGTTTCATTTGATGCTCGATGAGTTTTT
CTAATCAGAATTGGTTAATTGGTTGTAACACTGGCAGAGCATTACGCTGACTTGACGGGACGGCGCAAGC
TCATGACCAAAATCCCTTAACGTGAGTTACGCGTCGTTCCACTGAGCGTCAGACCCCGTAGAAAAGATCA
AAGGATCTTCTTGAGATCCTTTTTTTCTGCGCGTAATCTGCTGCTTGCAAACAAAAAAACCACCGCTACC
AGCGGTGGTTTGTTTGCCGGATCAAGAGCTACCAACTCTTTTTCCGAAGGTAACTGGCTTCAGCAGAGCG
CAGATACCAAATACTGTTCTTCTAGTGTAGCCGTAGTTAGGCCACCACTTCAAGAACTCTGTAGCACCGC
CTACATACCTCGCTCTGCTAATCCTGTTACCAGTGGCTGCTGCCAGTGGCGATAAGTCGTGTCTTACCGG
GTTGGACTCAAGACGATAGTTACCGGATAAGGCGCAGCGGTCGGGCTGAACGGGGGGTTCGTGCACACAG
CCCAGCTTGGAGCGAACGACCTACACCGAACTGAGATACCTACAGCGTGAGCTATGAGAAAGCGCCACGC
TTCCCGAAGGGAGAAAGGCGGACAGGTATCCGGTAAGCGGCAGGGTCGGAACAGGAGAGCGCACGAGGGA
GCTTCCAGGGGGAAACGCCTGGTATCTTTATAGTCCTGTCGGGTTTCGCCACCTCTGACTTGAGCGTCGA
TTTTTGTGATGCTCGTCAGGGGGGCGGAGCCTATGGAAAAACGCCAGCAACGCGGCCTTTTTACGGTTCC
TGGCCTTTTGCTGGCCTTTTGCTCACATGTT
