>Addgene plasmid #82364 | TU#1412_tiam-1_cDNA | depositor partial sequence | sequence record 155946 | tiam-1 cDNA
ATGGGCTCACGCCTCTCATGTTCTTGCTCACAAGCCGAATGCTGGACGAATGATGAATCTACATTGAGAA
TTGACGCGGAGTTGTTTGAGTTATCACAGGACGGACAAAAGTGGGATAAGCTTGACGGAAGGCTGGCCAA
CGTACGTGTATTCAACGCATTCGACGACTCTTCCCCACGTCTTCTTGCCACATCATCATCCGGTCAAGTT
CTTCTGGACACTCTAATTCCAATGGGAGAAAAGGTTCATAAAGTCAGCGACTTTTTTGTGTATTTGAAGA
CGGAAGGAAGAACAATTGGATTCAATACGTTAAGCTCGAGGGACACTTCCTTACTCATTTCTCAGGCGAC
AAATACAACTGCCTTCAATATGTTTCAACATTCATTCTCAGTTTCCGTATCCAGAATTGCTACATTTGAA
GGTGATTCTATTCAACCTTGTGATGAGCAGCCAGAAACGTCAAATGTCTCACTAAATCCGTTAAATATGG
TTTTCAACTACAAAGGATCACCTGTTGAGATTGATTTGCTGGAATGTTTCGCGTGCTCATCAGAAGCTGA
AAACTGTGTCGACATAGCACATGCCAACAACATATTTCGTGTAATTGTGTCAGCACATGCTCATCTTTTT
CTTATTCAAGCTCTGAATGTATCATCACTTCTTCTTGCTCGAACCACCTCGAATCTAGTTGCCATCAATT
ATTTGGCTCGGCAAAATGATAAAATTCAACAAAAATTGATTGCTCTGTTGGAAACATCAGAATCAAGTGA
GAATGCGTCGAAGGAAGATATTCGACAAATGCTTCTTCTGAAGAATGTAGTAGTGACACAGAGATTGAAC
TCACTTCAACAGAGAGCACTACCGGGAATTGAGCTTATCCAACACGATATCTCACCTCAAATTGATCAGA
AGCTACTCGAAAAGTGTCGACTTCCATCACTGTTTTTATATCATTTTAATATGAATTCGTTTCGAATATG
GCGAAAACCAATGGAAACACGTGACATGAACACAATGGGATCATCAATGGCATCCACCAGTCAATACCAT
CAGATTCCGATTCAAATCCAGAATCAGAATCCGTTACCGTCTCAACAGATTCAGCCACAACAACAACAAC
AATACCATCCACCAGATCATGTGACAACTCATAATGGTACAACTACGTTTCATACTACGAATCCCACAAA
ACCAAGACTTTGTGAAGGATCGTTGGCTCCTGGATGCTCATTGGCCGAGGCATCCGAACAGAGAAAACGA
GAGATGGCGGAGCAGAAAAAAGAGTTGGCAGGCCCATCTTCCGCAGAGGATTACTTCGTCAGAAAGACAA
ATGGACGTCTTGGACTCACTATATACGCGCATAACGATGATGGGGTCATCAGGGCTGAGGTTCGTGGAGT
GACGTCATTTGCTCCGAGATGTGCTCAAGTTGGAGATTCGGTTGTAGCGGTAGACAGTGAACTCATATCA
TCAGTTAGAAACGCTTCGGATGTTGAGAAACTTTTGAGAATCGGAAAAGTAATACATTTACGAAGAAAGA
CTCCTCTAACTCCAAGAGCACCGTCTCAACTCGACGCAACTAATGTCAATAAGAAAACGGGCTGTGCAAA
GTTGGCGATGGCTCTGCAAGAATTGTTGGTCACTGAGAAGAAATATGTCAGCGATCTTCGAGAGATGAAT
GAAGTTTTTCTGTGTATGAGACAAGTCCGAGATATTATGAATGCAGCAATACGGTTGTATAAAATGCAAA
CATCGTTTGTGGACAGTATTGAGGAAGCCATTGGAGACATGAGTAGACAGGATATTTCTGTTGCTCAGAT
TAGGGATTCTGTAATGCGAGTGTGTGCAGTATTCATCAACAAATGTTCTGATTTCAAAATCTATGCAGAA
TATGCAGCCGGTTACCATCTCCTCCAACATGAGATCAAAAACAAAAAAGAGCTTCTATCAAAATTGGAAG
CTGTAAACAGTACAAGAGAGCAACATTGTTCTTGGGAATCTCGGATGATTAAACCAGTCCAGAGAATTGT
ACAATATCCACTTTTACTGAAAAACATTGCCGATGCACTTCCGAAGGATGCACGAGAGAGGGTTCAAGTG
GAGGCAGCATTGCAAAAAATGCAGACGTCTGCAGAATATGTGAATGAAATGCAAAGGCTTCATGAAGATT
ATGCACAATATATGGAGACTGTTAGGAAAGCTAATGAGCCAATGTTGGCTGAAAAGAGTCTTCGCCTCGA
CACTCGAGAGCTTCTAGTTTTTGCACACATAAAATGGAGAGATGCTCCAGCGGAGCACTACGTTGTGTTC
GTGTTTCACTCTTTAATACTGCTCCTTCCATCGTATGCTAGGAAAGAGATTAAGATGAAATGGACTCGTG
TCCTCCCAATAAATGAAGTTGATATCAACGAAATGCCAAATGATGCATTAAATCTAAAACTTTATCATGC
TGCTTTTGAAGGACCAAATGGACAATTAAGTCATTCCAATCCAAATACAGTCTACAATATTGAATGTTGT
CAATCTCAACTGAAACAGCATCTTATCAAAAATATCAAAAAAGCTCGAACTTTATTCTCTCGAGAATCAC
ATCGTCCATTAAGTGGATCTAGTCAATCGGATGGTGGTTATGTGTCAGAAGTCTCTAAGGAACATCGAAA
TTCA
