>Addgene plasmid #82364 | TU#1412_tiam-1_cDNA | addgene partial sequence | sequence record 167476 | M13-F20 5'-TGTAAAACGACGGCCAGT-3'
TGATTTTATTTTGACTGATAGTGACCTGTTCGTTGCAACAAATTGATGAGCAATGCTTTTTTATAATGCC
AACTTTGTACAAAAAAGCAGGCTTAATGGGCTCACGCCTCTCATGTTCTTGCTCACAAGCCGAATGCTGG
ACGAATGATGAATCTACATTGAGAATTGACGCGGAGTTGTTTGAGTTATCACAGGACGGACAAAAGTGGG
ATAAGCTTGACGGAAGGCTGGCCAACGTACGTGTATTCAACGCATTCGACGACTCTTCCCCACGTCTTCT
TGCCACATCATCATCCGGTCAAGTTCTTCTGGACACTCTAATTCCAATGGGAGAAAAGGTTCATAAAGTC
AGCGACTTTTTTGTGTATTTGAAGACGGAAGGAAGAACAATTGGATTCAATACGTTAAGCTCGAGGGACA
CTTCCTTACTCATTTCTCAGGCGACAAATACAACTGCCTTCAATATGTTTCAACATTCATTCTCAGTTTC
CGTATCCAGAATTGCTACATTTGAAGGTGATTCTATTCAACCTTGTGATGAGCAGCCAGAAACGTCAAAT
GTCTCACTAAATCCGTTAAATATGGTTTTCAACTACAAAGGATCACCTGTTGAGATTGATTTGCTGGAAT
GTTTCGCGTGCTCATCAGAAGCTGAAAACTGTGTCGACATAGCACATGCCAACAACATATTTCGTGTAAT
TGTGTCAGCACATGCTCATCTTTTTCTTATTCAAGCTCTGAATGTATCATCACTTCTTCTTGCTCGAACC
ACCTCGAATCTAGTTGCCATCAATTATTTGGCTCGGCAAAATGATAAAATTCAACAAAAATTGATTGCTC
TGTTGGAAACATCAGA
