>Addgene plasmid #82364 | TU#1412_tiam-1_cDNA | addgene partial sequence | sequence record 167477 | M13-Rev 5'-CAGGAAACAGCTATGACC-3'
GCTGGATGGCAAATAATGATTTTATTTTGACTGATAGTGACCTGTTCGTTGCAACAAATTGATAAGCAAT
GCTTTCTTATAATGCCAACTTTCTACAAGAAAGCTGGGTGTGAATTTCGATGTTCCTTAGAGACTTCTGA
CACATAACCACCATCCGATTGACTAGATCCACTTAATGGACGATGTGATTCTCGAGAGAATAAAGTTCGA
GCTTTTTTGATATTTTTGATAAGATGCTGTTTCAGTTGAGATTGACAACATTCAATATTGTAGACTGTAT
TTGGATTGGAATGACTTAATTGTCCATTTGGTCCTTCAAAAGCAGCATGATAAAGTTTTAGATTTAATGC
ATCATTTGGCATTTCGTTGATATCAACTTCATTTATTGGGAGGACACGAGTCCATTTCATCTTAATCTCT
TTCCTAGCATACGATGGAAGGAGCAGTATTAAAGAGTGAAACACGAACACAACGTAGTGCTCCGCTGGAG
CATCTCTCCATTTTATGTGTGCAAAAACTAGAAGCTCTCGAGTGTCGAGGCGAAGACTCTTTTCAGCCAA
CATTGGCTCATTAGCTTTCCTAACAGTCTCCATATATTGTGCATAATCTTCATGAAGCCTTTGCATTTCA
TTCACATATTCTGCAGACGTCTGCATTTTTTGCAATGCTGCCTCCACTTGAACCCTCTCTCGTGCATCCT
TCGGAAGTGCATCGGCAATGTTTTTCAGTAAAAGTGGATATTGTACAATTCTCTGGACTGGTTTAATCAT
CCGAGATTCCCAAGAACAATGTTGCTCTCTTGTACTGT
